Addgene plasmid #15766: hChT pcDNA3
Depositing lab: Randy Blakely. Depositing organization: Vanderbilt University. Publication: Molecular cloning of a human, hemicholinium-3-sensitive choline transporter. Apparsundaram S, Ferguson SM, George AL, Blakely RD. Biochem Biophys Res Commun. 2000 Oct 5. 276(3):862-7. 10.1006/bbrc.2000.3561 PubMed 11027560.
Backbone
  Vector backbone: pcDNA3
  Backbone manufacturer: Invitrogen
  Backbone size w/o insert (bp): 5400
  Vector type: Mammalian Expression
  Selectable markers: Neomycin (select with G418)
Growth in bacteria
  Bacterial resistance: Ampicillin, 100 μg/mL
  Growth temperature: 37°C
  Growth strain: DH5alpha
  Copy number: High Copy
Gene/Insert
  Gene/Insert name: hemicholinium-3-sensitive choline transporter (alt name: ChT)
  Species: H. sapiens (human)
  Insert size (bp): 1700
  Entrez Gene: SLC5A7 (a.k.a. CHT, CHT1, CMS20, DHMNVP, HMN7A, HMND7, hCHT1)
  Cloning method: Restriction Enzyme; 5′ cloning site NotI (not destroyed); 3′ cloning site XhoI (not destroyed)
  Sequencing primers: 5′ T7; 3′ SP6
Terms and licenses: Academic/Nonprofit Terms; Industry Terms: Not Available to Industry
How to cite: hChT pcDNA3 was a gift from Randy Blakely (Addgene plasmid # 15766 ; http://n2t.net/addgene:15766 ; RRID:Addgene_15766)
