[The description below was written by a language model from this plasmid's Addgene catalogue record.]
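Description:
hChT pcDNA3 is a mammalian expression plasmid built on the Invitrogen pcDNA3 backbone (about 5.4 kb without insert) and carrying the human hemicholinium-3-sensitive choline transporter, the product of the SLC5A7 gene (also known as CHT or CHT1). The roughly 1.7 kb human cDNA was inserted by restriction cloning between NotI at the 5′ end and XhoI at the 3′ end. Both sites were preserved, so the insert can be excised or transferred intact. The plasmid is maintained in E. coli as a high-copy construct under ampicillin selection. For mammalian cells it carries a neomycin resistance marker, allowing G418 selection of stably transfected lines as well as transient expression.

The record does not list the promoter or individual features. As a standard part, however, pcDNA3 drives inserts from the strong constitutive CMV immediate-early promoter, followed by a polyadenylation signal. Its cloning site is flanked by T7 and SP6 phage promoter sequences, consistent with the T7 and SP6 sequencing primers recorded for this construct. No epitope tag, fusion partner or reporter is recorded, so the transporter appears to be expressed as the native protein.

SLC5A7 encodes the high-affinity choline transporter, which supplies choline for acetylcholine synthesis in cholinergic neurons and is blocked by hemicholinium-3. The construct is associated with the work reporting the molecular cloning of this human transporter. It is suited to heterologous expression in cultured mammalian cells, for example to study choline uptake, inhibitor sensitivity, and transporter trafficking or regulation.
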