>Addgene plasmid #15766 | hChT pcDNA3 | addgene partial sequence | sequence record 22231 | CMV-F 5'-CGCAAATGGGCGGTAGGCGTG-3'
ACTGCTTACTGGCTTATCGAAATTAATACGACTCACTATAGGGAGACCCAAGCTTGGTACCGAGCTCGGA
TCCACTAGTAACGGCCGCCAGTGTGCTGGAATTCTGCAGATATCCATCACACTGGCGGCCGCATAAAAAT
GGCTTTCCATGTGGAAGGACTGATAGCTATCATCGTGTTCTACCTTCTAATTTTGCTGGTTGGAATATGG
GCTGCCTGGAGAACCAAAAACAGTGGCAGCGCAGAAGAGCGCAGCGAAGCCATCATAGTTGGTGGCCGAG
ATATTGGTTTATTGGTTGGTGGATTTACCATGACAGCTACCTGGGTCGGAGGAGGGTATATCAATGGCAC
AGCTGAAGCAGTTTATGTACCAGGTTATGGCCTAGCTTGGGCTCAGGCACCAATTGGATATTCTCTTAGT
CTGATTTTAGGTGGCCTGTTCTTTGCAAAACCTATGCGTTCAAAGGGGTATGTGACCATGTTAGACCCGT
TTCAGCAAATCTATGGAAAACGCATGGGCGGACTCCTGTTTATTCCTGCACTGATGGGAGAAATGTTCTG
GGCTGCAGCAATTTTCTCTGCTTTGGGAGCCACCATCAGCGTGATCATCGATGTGGATATGCACATTTCT
GTCATCATCTCTGCACTCATTGCCACTCTGTACACACTGGTGGGAGGGCTCTATTCTGTGGCCTACACTG
ATGTCGTTCAGCTCTTTTGCATTTTTGTAGGGCTGTGGATCAGCGTCCCCTTTGCATTGTCACATCCTGC
AGTCGCAGACATCGGGTTCACTGCTGTGCATGCCAAATACCAAAAGCCGTGG
